>Addgene plasmid #180325 | pCMV_SEPT9_i3 NCmut-msfGFP | addgene full sequence | sequence record 358043 | Addgene NGS Result
TAGTTATTAATAGTAATCAATTACGGGGTCATTAGTTCATAGCCCATATATGGAGTTCCGCGTTACATAA
CTTACGGTAAATGGCCCGCCTGGCTGACCGCCCAACGACCCCCGCCCATTGACGTCAATAATGACGTATG
TTCCCATAGTAACGCCAATAGGGACTTTCCATTGACGTCAATGGGTGGAGTATTTACGGTAAACTGCCCA
CTTGGCAGTACATCAAGTGTATCATATGCCAAGTACGCCCCCTATTGACGTCAATGACGGTAAATGGCCC
GCCTGGCATTATGCCCAGTACATGACCTTATGGGACTTTCCTACTTGGCAGTACATCTACGTATTAGTCA
TCGCTATTACCATGGTGATGCGGTTTTGGCAGTACATCAATGGGCGTGGATAGCGGTTTGACTCACGGGG
ATTTCCAAGTCTCCACCCCATTGACGTCAATGGGAGTTTGTTTTGGCACCAAAATCAACGGGACTTTCCA
AAATGTCGTAACAACTCCGCCCCATTGACGCAAATGGGCGGTAGGCGTGTACGGTGGGAGGTCTATATAA
GCAGAGCTGGTTTAGTGAACCGTCAGATCCGCTAGCATGGAGAGGGACCGGATCTCAGCCTTGAAAAGAT
CTTTTGAGGTCGAGGAGGTCGAGACACCCAACTCCACCCCACCCCGGAGGGTCCAGACTCCCCTACTCCG
AGCCACTGTGGCCAGCTCCACCCAGAAATTCCAGGACCTGGGCGTGAAGAACTCAGAACCCTCGGCCCGC
CATGTGGACTCCCTAAGCCAACGCTCCCCCAAGGCGTCCCTGCGGAGGGTGGAGCTCTCGGGCCCCAAGG
CGGCCGAGCCGGTGTCCCGGCGCACTGAGCTGTCCATTGACATCTCGTCCAAGCAGGTGGAGAACGCCGG
GGCCATCGGCCCGTCCCGGTTCGGGCTCAAGAGGGCCGAGGTGTTGGGCCACAAGACGCCAGAACCGGCC
CCTCGGAGGACGGAGATCACCATCGTCAAACCCCAGGAGTCAGCCCACCGGAGGATGGAGCCCCCTGCCT
CCAAGGTCCCCGAGGTGCCCACTGCCCCTGCCACCGACGCAGCCCCCAAGAGGGTGGAGATCCAGATGCC
CAAGCCTGCTGAGGCGCCCACCGCCCCCAGCCCAGCCCAGACCTTGGAAAATTCAGAGCCTGCCCCTGTG
TCTCAGCTGCAGAGCAGGCTGGAGCCCAAGCCCCAGCCCCCTGTGGCTGAGGCTACACCCCGGAGCCAGG
AGGCCACTGAGGCGGCTCCCAGCTGCGTTGGCGACATGGCCGACACCCCCAGAGATGCCGGGCTCAAGCA
GGCGCCTGCATCACGGAACGAGAAGGCCCCGGTGGACTTCGGCTACGTGGGGGATGACTCCATCCTGGAG
CAGGATCGCCGGAAGGCCATGAAGCAGGGCTTCGAGTTCAACATCATGGTGGTCGGGCAGAGCGGCTTGG
GTAAATCCACCTTAATCAACACCCTCTTCAAATCCAAAATCAGCCGGAAGTCGGTGCAGCCCACCTCAGA
GGAGCGCATCCCCAAGACCATCGAGATCAAGTCCATCACGCACGATATTGAGGAGAAAGGCGTCCGGATG
AAGCTGACAGTGATTGACACACCAGGGTTCGGGGACCACATCAACAACGAGAACTGCTGGCAGCCCATCA
TGAAGTTCATCAATGACCAGTACGAGAAATACCTGCAGGAGGAGGTCAACATCAACCGCAAGAAGCGCAT
CCCGGACACCCGCGTCCACTGCTGCCTCTACTTCATCCCCGCCACCGGCCACTCCCTCAGGCCCCTGGAC
ATCGAGTTTATGAAACGCCTGAGCAAGGTGGTCAACATCGTCCCTGTCATCGCCAAGGCGGACACACTCA
CCCTGGAGGAGAGGGTCCACTTCAAACAGCGGATCACCGCAGACCTGCTGTCCAACGGCATCGACGTGTA
CCCCCAGAAGGAATTTGATGAGGACTCGGAGGACCGGCTGGTGAACGAGAAGTTCCGGGAGATGATCCCA
TTTGCTGTGGTGGGCAGTGACCACGAGTACCAGGTCAACGGCAAGAGGATCCTTGGGAGGAAGACCAAGT
GGGGTACCATCGAAGTTGAAAACACCACACACTGTGAGTTTGCCTACCTGCGGGACCTTCTCATCAGGAC
GCACATGCAGAACATCAAGGACATCACCAGCAGCATCCACTTCGAGGCGTACCGTGTGAAGCGCCTCAAC
GAGGGCAGCAGCGCCATGGCCAACGGCGTGGAGGAGAAGGAGCCAGAAGCCCCAGAGATGGTGTCCAAGG
GCGAGGAGCTGTTCACCGGCGTGGTGCCCATCCTGGTGGAGCTGGATGGCGACGTGAACGGCCACAAGTT
CAGCGTGCGCGGCGAGGGCGAGGGCGACGCCACCAACGGCAAGCTGACCCTGAAGTTCATCTGCACCACC
GGCAAGCTGCCCGTGCCCTGGCCCACCCTGGTGACCACCCTGACCTACGGCGTGCAGTGCTTCAGCCGCT
ACCCCGATCACATGAAGCAGCACGATTTCTTCAAGAGCGCCATGCCCGAGGGCTACGTGCAGGAGCGCAC
CATCAGCTTCAAGGATGACGGCACCTACAAGACCCGCGCCGAGGTGAAGTTCGAGGGCGATACCCTGGTG
AACCGCATCGAGCTGAAGGGCATCGATTTCAAGGAGGATGGCAACATCCTGGGCCACAAGCTGGAGTACA
ACTTCAACAGCCACAACGTGTACATCACCGCCGATAAGCAGAAGAACGGCATCAAGGCCAACTTCAAGAT
CCGCCACAATGTGGAGGATGGCTCCGTGCAGCTGGCCGATCACTACCAGCAGAACACCCCCATCGGCGAC
GGCCCAGTGCTGCTGCCCGATAACCACTACCTGAGCACCCAGAGCAAGCTGTCCAAGGACCCCAACGAGA
AGCGCGATCACATGGTGCTGCTGGAGTTCGTGACCGCCGCCGGCATCACCCTGGGCATGGATGAGCTGTA
CAAGTGAGGATCCACCGGATCTAGATAACTGATCATAATCAGCCATACCACATTTGTAGAGGTTTTACTT
GCTTTAAAAAACCTCCCACACCTCCCCCTGAACCTGAAACATAAAATGAATGCAATTGTTGTTGTTAACT
TGTTTATTGCAGCTTATAATGGTTACAAATAAAGCAATAGCATCACAAATTTCACAAATAAAGCATTTTT
TTCACTGCATTCTAGTTGTGGTTTGTCCAAACTCATCAATGTATCTTAACGCGTAAATTGTAAGCGTTAA
TATTTTGTTAAAATTCGCGTTAAATTTTTGTTAAATCAGCTCATTTTTTAACCAATAGGCCGAAATCGGC
AAAATCCCTTATAAATCAAAAGAATAGACCGAGATAGGGT
[37 nt withheld, positions 3401-3437]
AAAGAACGTGGACTCCAACGTCAAAGG
[49 nt withheld, positions 3465-3513]
T
[91 nt withheld, positions 3515-3605]
G
[124 nt withheld, positions 3607-3730]
CAGGTGGCACTTTTCGGGGAAATGTGCGCGGAACCCCTATTTGTTTATTTTTCTAAATACATTCAAATAT
GTATCCGCTCATGAGACAATAACCCTGATAAATGCTTCAATAATATTGAAAAAGGAAGAGTCCTGAGGCG
GAAAGAACCAGCTGTGGAATGTGTGTCAGTTAGGGTGTGGAAAGTCCCCAGGCTCCCCAGCAGGCAGAAG
TATGCAAAGCATGCATCTCAATTAGTCAGCAACCAGGTGTGGAAAGTCCCCAGGCTCCCCAGCAGGCAGA
AGTATGCAAAGCATGCATCTCAATTAGTCAGCAACCATAGTCCCGCCCCTAACTCCGCCCATCCCGCCCC
TAACTCCGCCCAGTTCCGCCCATTCTCCGCCCCATGGCTGACTAATTTTTTTTATTTATGCAGAGGCCGA
GGCCGCCTCGGCCTCTGAGCTATTCCAGAAGTAGTGAGGAGGCTTTTTTGGAGGCCTAGGCTTTTGCAAA
GATCGATCAAGAGACAGGATGAGGATCGTTTCGCATGATTGAACAAGATGGATTGCACGCAGGTTCTCCG
GCCGCTTGGGTGGAGAGGCTATTCGGCTATGACTGGGCACAACAGACAATCGGCTGCTCTGATGCCGCCG
TGTTCCGGCTGTCAGCGCAGGGGCGCCCGGTTCTTTTTGTCAAGACCGACCTGTCCGGTGCCCTGAATGA
ACTGCAAGACGAGGCAGCGCGGCTATCGTGGCTGGCCACGACGGGCGTTCCTTGCGCAGCTGTGCTCGAC
GTTGTCACTGAAGCGGGAAGGGACTGGCTGCTATTGGGCGAAGTGCCGGGGCAGGATCTCCTGTCATCTC
ACCTTGCTCCTGCCGAGAAAGTATCCATCATGGCTGATGCAATGCGGCGGCTGCATACGCTTGATCCGGC
TACCTGCCCATTCGACCACCAAGCGAAACATCGCATCGAGCGAGCACGTACTCGGATGGAAGCCGGTCTT
GTCGATCAGGATGATCTGGACGAAGAGCATCAGGGGCTCGCGCCAGCCGAACTGTTCGCCAGGCTCAAGG
CGAGCATGCCCGACGGCGAGGATCTCGTCGTGACCCATGGCGATGCCTGCTTGCCGAATATCATGGTGGA
AAATGGCCGCTTTTCTGGATTCATCGACTGTGGCCGGCTGGGTGTGGCGGACCGCTATCAGGACATAGCG
TTGGCTACCCGTGATATTGCTGAAGAGCTTGGCGGCGAATGGGCTGACCGCTTCCTCGTGCTTTACGGTA
TCGCCGCTCCCGATTCGCAGCGCATCGCCTTCTATCGCCTTCTTGACGAGTTCTTCTGAGCGGGACTCTG
GGGTTCGAAATGACCGACCAAGCGACGCCCAACCTGCCATCACGAGATTTCGATTCCACCGCCGCCTTCT
ATGAAAGGTTGGGCTTCGGAATCGTTTTCCGGGACGCCGGCTGGATGATCCTCCAGCGCGGGGATCTCAT
GCTGGAGTTCTTCGCCCACCCTAGGGGGAGGCTAACTGAAACACGGAAGGAGACAATACCGGAAGGAACC
CGCGCTATGACGGCAATAAAAAGACAGAATAAAACGCACGGTGTTGGGTCGTTTGTTCATAAACGCGGGG
TTCGGTCCCAGGGCTGGCACTCTGTCGATACCCCACCGAGACCCCATTGGGGCCAATACGCCCGCGTTTC
TTCCTTTTCCCCACCCCACCCCCCAAGTTCGGGTGAAGGCCCAGGGCTCGCAGCCAACGTCGGGGCGGCA
GGCCCTGCCATAGCCTCAGGTTACTCATATATACTTTAGATTGATTTAAAACTTCATTTTTAATTTAAAA
GGATCTAGGTGAAGATCCTTTTTGATAATCTCATGACCAAAATCCCTTAACGTGAGTTTTCGTTCCACTG
AGCGTCAGACCCCGTAGAAAAGATCAAAGGATCTTCTTGAGATCCTTTTTTTCTGCGCGTAATCTGCTGC
TTGCAAACAAAAAAACCACCGCTACCAGCGGTGGTTTGTTTGCCGGATCAAGAGCTACCAACTCTTTTTC
CGAAGGTAACTGGCTTCAGCAGAGCGCAGATACCAAATACTGTTCTTCTAGTGTAGCCGTAGTTAGGCCA
CCACTTCAAGAACTCTGTAGCACCGCCTACATACCTCGCTCTGCTAATCCTGTTACCAGTGGCTGCTGCC
AGTGGCGATAAGTCGTGTCTTACCGGGTTGGACTCAAGACGATAGTTACCGGATAAGGCGCAGCGGTCGG
GCTGAACGGGGGGTTCGTGCACACAGCCCAGCTTGGAGCGAACGACCTACACCGAACTGAGATACCTACA
GCGTGAGCTATGAGAAAGCGCCACGCTTCCCGAAGGGAGAAAGGCGGACAGGTATCCGGTAAGCGGCAGG
GTCGGAACAGGAGAGCGCACGAGGGAGCTTCCAGGGGGAAACGCCTGGTATCTTTATAGTCCTGTCGGGT
TTCGCCACCTCTGACTTGAGCGTCGATTTTTGTGATGCTCGTCAGGGGGGCGGAGCCTATGGAAAAACGC
CAGCAACGCGGCCTTTTTACGGTTCCTGGCCTTTTGCTGGCCTTTTGCTCACATGTTCTTTCCTGCGTTA
TCCCCTGATTCTGTGGATAACCGTATTACCGCCATGCAT
Features (pLannotate 1.2.2; 14 found; start..end, strand, type, name):
     61..364     +  enhancer       CMV enhancer: human cytomegalovirus immediate early enhancer
    365..568     +  promoter       CMV promoter: human cytomegalovirus (CMV) immediate early promoter
    618..2300    +  CDS            SEPTIN9: SEPT9_HUMAN - Also known as KIAA0991, MSF, SEPT9. Experimental evidence at protein level: Swiss-Prot protein existence level 1. Filament-forming cytoskeletal GTPase (By similarity). May play a role in cytokinesis (Potential). May play a role in the internalization of 2 intracellular microbial pathogens, Listeria monocytogenes and Shigella flexneri. From Homo sapiens (Human).
   2298..3014    +  CDS            moxGFP: moxGFP is a basic (constitutively fluorescent) green fluorescent protein published in 2015, derived from Aequorea victoria. It is reported to be a rapidly-maturing monomer.
   3040..3124    +  CDS            large T antigen (fragment): large T antigen from SV40 (simian virus 40)
   3147..3268    +  polyA_signal   SV40 poly(A) signal: SV40 polyadenylation signal
   3302..3730    -  rep_origin     f1 ori (sequence partly withheld): f1 bacteriophage origin of replication; arrow indicates direction of (+) strand synthesis
   3757..3861    +  promoter       AmpR promoter: bla
   3863..4220    +  promoter       SV40 promoter: SV40 enhancer and early promoter
   4255..5049    +  CDS            NeoR/KanR: aminoglycoside phosphotransferase from Tn5; aph(3')-II (or nptII); confers resistance to neomycin, kanamycin, and G418 (Geneticin®)
   5070..5222    +  CDS            ble (fragment): BLE_KLEPN - Experimental evidence at protein level: Swiss-Prot protein existence level 1. Binding protein with a strong affinity to the bleomycin family of antibiotics. Binds to CL990; an antimitotic-antibiotic compound. From Klebsiella pneumoniae.
   5281..5328    +  polyA_signal   HSV TK poly(A) signal: herpes simplex virus thymidine kinase polyadenylation signal (Cole and Stacy, 1985)
   5419..5435    -  polyA_signal   bGH poly(A) signal (fragment): bovine growth hormone polyadenylation signal
   5657..6245    +  rep_origin     ori: high-copy-number ColE1/pMB1/pBR322/pUC origin of replication
