[The description below was written by a language model from this plasmid's Addgene catalogue record and pLannotate feature annotations shown in this document.]
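Description:
pCMV_SEPT9_i3 NCmut-msfGFP is a 6.4 kb mammalian expression plasmid built on a Clontech pCMV backbone. It drives constitutive expression of a mutant form of human septin 9 isoform 3 (SEPTIN9_v3 transcript) fused at its C terminus to monomeric superfolder GFP. The human cytomegalovirus immediate early enhancer and promoter sit upstream of the SEPTIN9 coding sequence. This runs directly into the fluorescent protein reading frame and is terminated by an SV40 polyadenylation signal. The automated annotation labels the fluorescent protein as moxGFP, a closely related Aequorea-derived monomeric GFP, but the catalogue entry identifies it as msfGFP. Short hits annotated as fragments of SV40 large T antigen, ble and the bGH poly(A) signal are most likely backbone remnants rather than functional parts.

The septin carries two substitutions, I263D and M270D, which the depositor designates "NCmut". The name suggests disruption of the NC interface through which septin subunits contact one another, although the record does not state the functional consequence explicitly. The associated publication concerns the assembly of human septins into octamer-based filaments and their role in anchoring actin to membranes. The construct is therefore suited to live or fixed-cell imaging of how this mutant septin localises and assembles, compared with wild-type fusions.

For propagation, the plasmid has a high-copy ColE1/pUC-type origin and an f1 phage origin. A single Tn5 NeoR/KanR gene is placed behind tandem bacterial (bla) and SV40 early promoters and followed by an HSV TK polyadenylation signal. It confers kanamycin resistance in E. coli and can provide G418 selection in transfected mammalian cells.
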