Addgene plasmid #180325: pCMV_SEPT9_i3 NCmut-msfGFP
Purpose: mammalian expression of human SEPT9_i3 NCmut fused to monomeric superfolder GFP
Depositing lab: Manos Mavrakis. Publication: Human septins organize as octamer-based filaments and mediate actin-membrane anchoring in cells. Martins CS, Taveneau C, Castro-Linares G, Baibakov M, Buzhinsky N, Eroles M, Milanovic V, Omi S, Pedelacq JD, Iv F, Bouillard L, Llewellyn A, Gomes M, Belhabib M, Kuzmic M, Verdier-Pinard P, Lee S, Badache A, Kumar S, Chandre C, Brasselet S, Rico F, Rossier O, Koenderink GH, Wenger J, Cabantous S, Mavrakis M. J Cell Biol. 2023 Mar 6;222(3):e202203016. doi: 10.1083/jcb.202203016. Epub 2022 Dec 23. PubMed 36562751.
Backbone
  Vector backbone: pCMV
  Backbone manufacturer: Clontech
  Vector type: Mammalian Expression
Growth in bacteria
  Bacterial resistance: Kanamycin, 50 μg/mL
  Growth temperature: 37°C
  Growth strain: DH5alpha
  Copy number: High Copy
Gene/Insert
  Gene/Insert name: SEPTIN9_v3 (alt name: SEPT9_v3)
  Species: H. sapiens (human)
  Mutation: SEPT9_i3 I263D, M270D
  Entrez Gene: SEPTIN9 (a.k.a. AF17q25, MSF, MSF1, NAPB, PNUTL4, SEPT9, SINT1, SeptD1)
  Promoter: CMV
  Tag / fusion protein: msfGFP (C terminal on insert)
  Cloning method: Gibson Cloning
Terms and licenses: Academic/Nonprofit Terms; Industry Terms: Not Available to Industry
Depositor comments: Please visit https://doi.org/10.1101/2022.02.23.481653 for bioRxiv preprint.
How to cite: pCMV_SEPT9_i3 NCmut-msfGFP was a gift from Manos Mavrakis (Addgene plasmid # 180325 ; http://n2t.net/addgene:180325 ; RRID:Addgene_180325)
